Addgene plasmid #31873: pBABE-puro-NLS-LSSmKate1
Depositing lab: Vladislav Verkhusha. Depositing organization: Albert Einstein College of Medicine. Publication: Monomeric red fluorescent proteins with a large Stokes shift. Piatkevich KD, Hulit J, Subach OM, Wu B, Abdulla A, Segall JE, Verkhusha VV. Proc Natl Acad Sci U S A. 2010 Mar 23;107(12):5369-74. Epub 2010 Mar 8. 10.1073/pnas.0914365107 PubMed 20212155.
Backbone
  Vector backbone: pBABE-puro
  Backbone size w/o insert (bp): 5169
  Vector type: Mammalian Expression, Retroviral
  Selectable markers: Puromycin
Growth in bacteria
  Bacterial resistance: Ampicillin, 100 μg/mL
  Growth temperature: 37°C
  Growth strain: DH5alpha
  Copy number: High Copy
Gene/Insert
  Gene/Insert name: NLS-LSS-mKate1 (alt name: Nuclear localization signal-LSS-mKate1)
  Insert size (bp): 795
  Mutation: K69Y/P131T/S148G/M167E/T183S/M196V compared to mKate but numbering is relative to EGFP
  Cloning method: Restriction Enzyme; 5′ cloning site EcoRI (not destroyed); 3′ cloning site EcoRI (not destroyed)
  Sequencing primers: 5′ TTTATCCAGCCCTCACTCCTTCT
Terms and licenses: Academic/Nonprofit Terms; Industry Terms: Not Available to Industry
How to cite: pBABE-puro-NLS-LSSmKate1 was a gift from Vladislav Verkhusha (Addgene plasmid # 31873 ; http://n2t.net/addgene:31873 ; RRID:Addgene_31873)
