[The description below was written by a language model from this plasmid's Addgene catalogue record and pLannotate feature annotations shown in this document.]
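Description:
pBABE-puro-NLS-LSSmKate1 is a Moloney murine leukemia virus-based retroviral expression vector built on the pBABE-puro backbone, designed to deliver a nuclear-targeted, large-Stokes-shift red fluorescent protein into mammalian cells. In bacteria it is maintained as a high-copy plasmid through a ColE1/pUC-type origin and selected with ampicillin via the β-lactamase gene and its native promoter. The proviral portion is flanked by MMLV long terminal repeats. It also carries a packaging signal (Ψ) followed by a truncated gag segment lacking its start codon, an extension that improves encapsidation of the genomic RNA without producing Gag protein. Because the viral structural and enzymatic genes are not present on the plasmid, they must be supplied in trans by a packaging system to produce replication-defective virus.

The insert, about 795 bp and cloned into an EcoRI site on both sides, encodes LSS-mKate1 fused to a nuclear localization signal. The feature table annotates only the fluorescent protein coding region, so the NLS is not mapped separately. No internal promoter lies upstream of the insert, so expression is presumably driven by the 5′ LTR, as is standard for pBABE vectors. LSS-mKate1 is a monomeric mKate derivative, ultimately from Entacmaea quadricolor, carrying the substitutions K69Y, P131T, S148G, M167E, T183S and M196V (numbered relative to EGFP). It has a large gap between excitation and emission wavelengths and is annotated as having very low acid sensitivity. Downstream, an SV40 enhancer/early promoter drives puromycin N-acetyltransferase, allowing selection of stably transduced cells. The construct is suited to generating stable cell lines with labeled nuclei for fluorescence imaging, including multicolor work that exploits the large Stokes shift.
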