Features (pLannotate 1.2.2; 12 found; start..end, strand, type, name):
      8..477     +  LTR            LTR: long terminal repeat from Moloney murine leukemia virus
    601..875     +  misc_feature   MESV Ψ (fragment): packaging signal of murine embryonic stem cell virus
    934..1350    +  CDS            gag (truncated): truncated Moloney murine leukemia virus (MMLV) gag gene lacking the start codon
   1472..2170    +  CDS            LSS-mKate1: LSS-mKate1 is a basic (constitutively fluorescent) long stokes shift fluorescent protein published in 2010, derived from Entacmaea quadricolor. It has very low acid sensitivity.
   2208..2537    +  promoter       SV40 promoter: SV40 enhancer and early promoter
   2547..3146    +  CDS            PuroR: puromycin N-acetyltransferase; pac from Streptomyces; confers resistance to puromycin
   3245..3838    +  LTR            LTR: long terminal repeat from Moloney murine leukemia virus
   3847..3893    +  LTR            5' LTR (truncated) (fragment): truncated long terminal repeat from Moloney murine sarcoma virus
   3976..4024    -  CDS            lacI (fragment): lac repressor; lacI; The lac repressor binds to the lac operator to inhibit transcription in E. coli. This inhibition can be relieved by adding lactose or isopropyl-β-D-thiogalactopyranoside (IPTG).
   4210..4798    -  rep_origin     ori: high-copy-number ColE1/pMB1/pBR322/pUC origin of replication
   4976..5836    -  CDS            AmpR: β-lactamase; bla; confers resistance to ampicillin, carbenicillin, and related antibiotics
   5837..5941    -  promoter       AmpR promoter: bla
>Addgene plasmid #31873 | pBABE-puro-NLS-LSSmKate1 | depositor full sequence | sequence record 35985 | pBABE-puro-NLS-LSSmKate1 sequence 5964 bps
CTGCAGCCTGAATATGGGCCAAACAGGATATCTGTGGTAAGCAGTTCCTGCCCCGGCTCAGGGCCAAGAA
CAGATGGAACAGCTGAATATGGGCCAAACAGGATATCTGTGGTAAGCAGTTCCTGCCCCGGCTCAGGGCC
AAGAACAGATGGTCCCCAGATGCGGTCCAGCCCTCAGCAGTTTCTAGAGAACCATCAGATGTTTCCAGGG
TGCCCCAAGGACCTGAAATGACCCTGTGCCTTATTTGAACTAACCAATCAGTTCGCTTCTCGCTTCTGTT
CGCGCGCTTCTGCTCCCCGAGCTCAATAAAAGAGCCCACAACCCCTCACTCGGGGCGCCAGTCCTCCGAT
TGACTGAGTCGCCCGGGTACCCGTGTATCCAATAAACCCTCTTGCAGTTGCATCCGACTTGTGGTCTCGC
TGTTCCTTGGGAGGGTCTCCTCTGAGTGATTGACTACCCGTCAGCGGGGGTCTTTCATTTGGGGGCTCGT
CCGGGATCGGGAGACCCCTGCCCAGGGACCACCGACCCACCACCGGGAGGTAAGCTGGCCAGCAACTTAT
CTGTGTCTGTCCGATTGTCTAGTGTCTATGACTGATTTTATGCGCCTGCGTCGGTACTAGTTAGCTAACT
AGCTCTGTATCTGGCGGACCCGTGGTGGAACTGACGAGTTCTGAACACCCGGCCGCAACCCTGGGAGACG
TCCCAGGGACTTTGGGGGCCGTTTTTGTGGCCCGACCTGAGGAAGGGAGTCGATGTGGAATCCGACCCCG
TCAGGATATGTGGTTCTGGTAGGAGACGAGAACCTAAAACAGTTCCCGCCTCCGTCTGAATTTTTGCTTT
CGGTTTGGAACCGAAGCCGCGCGTCTTGTCTGCTGCAGCATCGTTCTGTGTTGTCTCTGTCTGACTGTGT
TTCTGTATTTGTCTGAAAATTAGGGCCAGACTGTTACCACTCCCTTAAGTTTGACCTTAGATCACTGGAA
AGATGTCGAGCGGCTCGCTCACAACCAGTCGGTAGATGTCAAGAAGAGACGTTGGGTTACCTTCTGCTCT
GCAGAATGGCCAACCTTTAACGTCGGATGGCCGCGAGACGGCACCTTTAACCGAGACCTCATCACCCAGG
TTAAGATCAAGGTCTTTTCACCTGGCCCGCATGGACACCCAGACCAGGTCCCCTACATCGTGACCTGGGA
AGCCTTGGCTTTTGACCCCCCTCCCTGGGTCAAGCCCTTTGTACACCCTAAGCCTCCGCCTCCTCTTCTT
CCATCCGCGCCGTCTCTCCCCCTTGAACCTCCTCTTTCGACCCCGCCTCAATCCTCCCTTTATCCAGCCC
TCACTCCTTCTCTAGGCGCCGGCCGGATCCCAGTGTGGTGGTACGTAGGAATTCGCCACCATGTCGCGGA
GGCGGCACAGCTACGAGAACGATGGTGGACAACCTCACAAAAGGAGGAAGACGTTTCCACCGGTCGCCAC
CATGAGCGAGCTGATTAAGGAGAACATGCACATGAAGCTGTACATGGAAGGCACCGTGAACAACCACCAC
TTCAAGTGCACATCCGAGGGCGAAGGCAAGCCCTACGAGGGCACCCAGACCATGAGAATCAAGGTGGTCG
AGGGCGGCCCTCTACCCTTCGCCTTCGACATCTTGGCTACCAGCTTCATGTACGGCAGCTACACCTTCAT
CAACCACACCCAGGGCATCCCCGACTTCTTTAAGCAGTCCTTCCCTGAGGGCTTCACATGGGAGAGAGTC
ACCACATACGAAGACGGGGGCGTGCTGACCGCTACCCAGGACACCAGCCTCCAGGACGGTTGCCTCATCT
ACAACGTCAAGATCAGAGGGGTGAACTTCACATCCAACGGCCCTGTGATGCAGAAGAAAACACTCGGCTG
GGAGGCCGGGACCGAGATGCTGTACCCCGCTGACGGCGGCCTGGAAGGCAGAAGCGACGAGGCCCTGAAG
CTCGTGGGCGGGGGCCACCTGATCTGCAACTTGAAGAGCACATACAGATCCAAGAAACCCGCTAAGAATC
TCAAGGTGCCCGGCGTCTACTATGTGGACCGAAGACTGGAAAGAATCAAGGAGGCCGACAAAGAGACCTA
CGTCGAGCAGCACGAGGTGGCTGTGGCCAGATACTGCGACCTCCCTAGCAAACTGGGGCACAAGCTTAAT
TAAGAATTCGCCAGCACAGTGGTCGACCCTGTGGAATGTGTGTCAGTTAGGGTGTGGAAAGTCCCCAGGC
TCCCCAGCAGGCAGAAGTATGCAAAGCATGCATCTCAATTAGTCAGCAACCAGGTGTGGAAAGTCCCCAG
GCTCCCCAGCAGGCAGAAGTATGCAAAGCATGCATCTCAATTAGTCAGCAACCATAGTCCCGCCCCTAAC
TCCGCCCATCCCGCCCCTAACTCCGCCCAGTTCCGCCCATTCTCCGCCCCATGGCTGACTAATTTTTTTT
ATTTATGCAGAGGCCGAGGCCGCCTCGGCCTCTGAGCTATTCCAGAAGTAGTGAGGAGGCTTTTTTGGAG
GCCTAGGCTTTTGCAAAAAGCTTACCATGACCGAGTACAAGCCCACGGTGCGCCTCGCCACCCGCGACGA
CGTCCCCAGGGCCGTACGCACCCTCGCCGCCGCGTTCGCCGACTACCCCGCCACGCGCCACACCGTCGAT
CCGGACCGCCACATCGAGCGGGTCACCGAGCTGCAAGAACTCTTCCTCACGCGCGTCGGGCTCGACATCG
GCAAGGTGTGGGTCGCGGACGACGGCGCCGCGGTGGCGGTCTGGACCACGCCGGAGAGCGTCGAAGCGGG
GGCGGTGTTCGCCGAGATCGGCCCGCGCATGGCCGAGTTGAGCGGTTCCCGGCTGGCCGCGCAGCAACAG
ATGGAAGGCCTCCTGGCGCCGCACCGGCCCAAGGAGCCCGCGTGGTTCCTGGCCACCGTCGGCGTCTCGC
CCGACCACCAGGGCAAGGGTCTGGGCAGCGCCGTCGTGCTCCCCGGAGTGGAGGCGGCCGAGCGCGCCGG
GGTGCCCGCCTTCCTGGAGACCTCCGCGCCCCGCAACCTCCCCTTCTACGAGCGGCTCGGCTTCACCGTC
ACCGCCGACGTCGAGTGCCCGAAGGACCGCGCGACCTGGTGCATGACCCGCAAGCCCGGTGCCTGACGCC
CGCCCCACGACCCGCAGCGCCCGACCGAAAGGAGCGCACGACCCCATGCATCGATAAAATAAAAGATTTT
ATTTAGTCTCCAGAAAAAGGGGGGAATGAAAGACCCCACCTGTAGGTTTGGCAAGCTAGCTTAAGTAACG
CCATTTTGCAAGGCATGGAAAAATACATAACTGAGAATAGAGAAGTTCAGATCAAGGTCAGGAACAGATG
GAACAGCTGAATATGGGCCAAACAGGATATCTGTGGTAAGCAGTTCCTGCCCCGGCTCAGGGCCAAGAAC
AGATGGAACAGCTGAATATGGGCCAAACAGGATATCTGTGGTAAGCAGTTCCTGCCCCGGCTCAGGGCCA
AGAACAGATGGTCCCCAGATGCGGTCCAGCCCTCAGCAGTTTCTAGAGAACCATCAGATGTTTCCAGGGT
GCCCCAAGGACCTGAAATGACCCTGTGCCTTATTTGAACTAACCAATCAGTTCGCTTCTCGCTTCTGTTC
GCGCGCTTCTGCTCCCCGAGCTCAATAAAAGAGCCCACAACCCCTCACTCGGGGCGCCAGTCCTCCGATT
GACTGAGTCGCCCGGGTACCCGTGTATCCAATAAACCCTCTTGCAGTTGCATCCGACTTGTGGTCTCGCT
GTTCCTTGGGAGGGTCTCCTCTGAGTGATTGACTACCCGTCAGCGGGGGTCTTTCATTTCCGACTTGTGG
TCTCGCTGCCTTGGGAGGGTCTCCTCTGAGTGATTGACTACCCGTCAGCGGGGGTCTTCACATGCAGCAT
GTATCAAAATTAATTTGGTTTTTTTTCTTAAGTATTTACATTAAATGGCCATAGTTGCATTAATGAATCG
GCCAACGCGCGGGGAGAGGCGGTTTGCGTATTGGCGCTCTTCCGCTTCCTCGCTCACTGACTCGCTGCGC
TCGGTCGTTCGGCTGCGGCGAGCGGTATCAGCTCACTCAAAGGCGGTAATACGGTTATCCACAGAATCAG
GGGATAACGCAGGAAAGAACATGTGAGCAAAAGGCCAGCAAAAGGCCAGGAACCGTAAAAAGGCCGCGTT
GCTGGCGTTTTTCCATAGGCTCCGCCCCCCTGACGAGCATCACAAAAATCGACGCTCAAGTCAGAGGTGG
CGAAACCCGACAGGACTATAAAGATACCAGGCGTTTCCCCCTGGAAGCTCCCTCGTGCGCTCTCCTGTTC
CGACCCTGCCGCTTACCGGATACCTGTCCGCCTTTCTCCCTTCGGGAAGCGTGGCGCTTTCTCATAGCTC
ACGCTGTAGGTATCTCAGTTCGGTGTAGGTCGTTCGCTCCAAGCTGGGCTGTGTGCACGAACCCCCCGTT
CAGCCCGACCGCTGCGCCTTATCCGGTAACTATCGTCTTGAGTCCAACCCGGTAAGACACGACTTATCGC
CACTGGCAGCAGCCACTGGTAACAGGATTAGCAGAGCGAGGTATGTAGGCGGTGCTACAGAGTTCTTGAA
GTGGTGGCCTAACTACGGCTACACTAGAAGGACAGTATTTGGTATCTGCGCTCTGCTGAAGCCAGTTACC
TTCGGAAAAAGAGTTGGTAGCTCTTGATCCGGCAAACAAACCACCGCTGGTAGCGGTGGTTTTTTTGTTT
GCAAGCAGCAGATTACGCGCAGAAAAAAAGGATCTCAAGAAGATCCTTTGATCTTTTCTACGGGGTCTGA
CGCTCAGTGGAACGAAAACTCACGTTAAGGGATTTTGGTCATGAGATTATCAAAAAGGATCTTCACCTAG
ATCCTTTTAAATTAAAAATGAAGTTTGCGGCCGCAAATCAATCTAAAGTATATATGAGTAAACTTGGTCT
GACAGTTACCAATGCTTAATCAGTGAGGCACCTATCTCAGCGATCTGTCTATTTCGTTCATCCATAGTTG
CCTGACTCCCCGTCGTGTAGATAACTACGATACGGGAGGGCTTACCATCTGGCCCCAGTGCTGCAATGAT
ACCGCGAGACCCACGCTCACCGGCTCCAGATTTATCAGCAATAAACCAGCCAGCCGGAAGGGCCGAGCGC
AGAAGTGGTCCTGCAACTTTATCCGCCTCCATCCAGTCTATTAATTGTTGCCGGGAAGCTAGAGTAAGTA
GTTCGCCAGTTAATAGTTTGCGCAACGTTGTTGCCATTGCTACAGGCATCGTGGTGTCACGCTCGTCGTT
TGGTATGGCTTCATTCAGCTCCGGTTCCCAACGATCAAGGCGAGTTACATGATCCCCCATGTTGTGCAAA
AAAGCGGTTAGCTCCTTCGGTCCTCCGATCGTTGTCAGAAGTAAGTTGGCCGCAGTGTTATCACTCATGG
TTATGGCAGCACTGCATAATTCTCTTACTGTCATGCCATCCGTAAGATGCTTTTCTGTGACTGGTGAGTA
CTCAACCAAGTCATTCTGAGAATAGTGTATGCGGCGACCGAGTTGCTCTTGCCCGGCGTCAACACGGGAT
AATACCGCGCCACATAGCAGAACTTTAAAAGTGCTCATCATTGGAAAACGTTCTTCGGGGCGAAAACTCT
CAAGGATCTTACCGCTGTTGAGATCCAGTTCGATGTAACCCACTCGTGCACCCAACTGATCTTCAGCATC
TTTTACTTTCACCAGCGTTTCTGGGTGAGCAAAAACAGGAAGGCAAAATGCCGCAAAAAAGGGAATAAGG
GCGACACGGAAATGTTGAATACTCATACTCTTCCTTTTTCAATATTATTGAAGCATTTATCAGGGTTATT
GTCTCATGAGCGGATACATATTTGAATGTATTTAGAAAAATAAACAAATAGGGGTTCCGCGCACATTTCC
CCGAAAAGTGCCAC
