>Addgene plasmid #31873 | pBABE-puro-NLS-LSSmKate1 | addgene partial sequence | sequence record 41479 | pBABE-5
TGTGGTGGTACGTAGGAATTCGCCACCATGTCGCGGAGGCGGCACAGCTACGAGAACGATGGTGGACAAC
CTCACAAAAGGAGGAAGACGTTTCCACCGGTCGCCACCATGAGCGAGCTGATTAAGGAGAACATGCACAT
GAAGCTGTACATGGAAGGCACCGTGAACAACCACCACTTCAAGTGCACATCCGAGGGCGAAGGCAAGCCC
TACGAGGGCACCCAGACCATGAGAATCAAGGTGGTCGAGGGCGGCCCTCTACCCTTCGCCTTCGACATCT
TGGCTACCAGCTTCATGTACGGCAGCTACACCTTCATCAACCACACCCAGGGCATCCCCGACTTCTTTAA
GCAGTCCTTCCCTGAGGGCTTCACATGGGAGAGAGTCACCACATACGAAGACGGGGGCGTGCTGACCGCT
ACCCAGGACACCAGCCTCCAGGACGGTTGCCTCATCTACAACGTCAAGATCAGAGGGGTGAACTTCACAT
CCAACGGCCCTGTGATGCAGAAGAAAACACTCGGCTGGGAGGCCGGGACCGAGATGCTGTACCCCGCTGA
CGGCGGCCTGGAAGGCAGAAGCGACGAGGCCCTGAAGCTCGTGGGCGGGGGCCACCTGATCTGCAACTTG
AAGAGCACATACAGATCCAAGAAACCCGCTAAGAATCTCAAGGTGCCCGGCGTCTACTATGTGGACCGAA
GACTGGAAAGAATCAAGGAGGCCGACAAAGAGACCTACGTCGAGCAGCACGAGGTGGCTGTGGCCAGATA
CTGCGACCTCCCTAGCAAACTGGGGCACAAGCTTAATTAAGAATTCGCCAGCACAGTGGTCGAC
